>Addgene plasmid #130779 | pMSCVbsd-PPARD-T423A | addgene full sequence | sequence record 255684 | Addgene NGS Result
AATGAAAGACCCCACCTGTAGGTTTGGCAAGCTAGCTTAAGTAACGCCATTTTGCAAGGCATGGAAAATA
CATAACTGAGAATAGAGAAGTTCAGATCAAGGTTAGGAACAGAGAGACAGCAGAATATGGGCCAAACAGG
ATATCTGTGGTAAGCAGTTCCTGCCCCGGCTCAGGGCCAAGAACAGATGGTCCCCAGATGCGGTCCCGCC
CTCAGCAGTTTCTAGAGAACCATCAGATGTTTCCAGGGTGCCCCAAGGACCTGAAATGACCCTGTGCCTT
ATTTGAACTAACCAATCAGTTCGCTTCTCGCTTCTGTTCGCGCGCTTCTGCTCCCCGAGCTCAATAAAAG
AGCCCACAACCCCTCACTCGGCGCGCCAGTCCTCCGATAGACTGCGTCGCCCGGGTACCCGTATTCCCAA
TAAAGCCTCTTGCTGTTTGCATCCGAATCGTGGACTCGCTGATCCTTGGGAGGGTCTCCTCAGATTGATT
GACTGCCCACCTCGGGGGTCTTTCATTTGGAGGTTCCACCGAGATTTGGAGACCCCTGCCCAGGGACCAC
CGACCCCCCCGCCGGGAGGTAAGCTGGCCAGCGGTCGTTTCGTGTCTGTCTCTGTCTTTGTGCGTGTTTG
TGCCGGCATCTAATGTTTGCGCCTGCGTCTGTACTAGTTAGCTAACTAGCTCTGTATCTGGCGGACCCGT
GGTGGAACTGACGAGTTCTGAACACCCGGCCGCAACCCTGGGAGACGTCCCAGGGACTTTGGGGGCCGTT
TTTGTGGCCCGACCTGAGGAAGGGAGTCGATGTGGAATCCGACCCCGTCAGGATATGTGGTTCTGGTAGG
AGACGAGAACCTAAAACAGTTCCCGCCTCCGTCTGAATTTTTGCTTTCGGTTTGGAACCGAAGCCGCGCG
TCTTGTCTGCTGCAGCGCTGCAGCATCGTTCTGTGTTGTCTCTGTCTGACTGTGTTTCTGTATTTGTCTG
AAAATTAGGGCCAGACTGTTACCACTCCCTTAAGTTTGACCTTAGGTCACTGGAAAGATGTCGAGCGGAT
CGCTCACAACCAGTCGGTAGATGTCAAGAAGAGACGTTGGGTTACCTTCTGCTCTGCAGAATGGCCAACC
TTTAACGTCGGATGGCCGCGAGACGGCACCTTTAACCGAGACCTCATCACCCAGGTTAAGATCAAGGTCT
TTTCACCTGGCCCGCATGGACACCCAGACCAGGTCCCCTACATCGTGACCTGGGAAGCCTTGGCTTTTGA
CCCCCCTCCCTGGGTCAAGCCCTTTGTACACCCTAAGCCTCCGCCTCCTCTTCCTCCATCCGCCCCGTCT
CTCCCCCTTGAACCTCCTCGTTCGACCCCGCCTCGATCCTCCCTTTATCCAGCCCTCACTCCTTCTCTAG
GCGCCGGAATTAGATCCACTAGTAACGGCCGCCAGTGTGCTGGAATTCGCCCTTAGGTGTGGCGCCGAGG
GGAGATCAGCCATGGAGCAGCCACAGGAGGAAGCCCCTGAGGTCCGGGAAGAGGAGGAGAAAGAGGAAGT
GGCAGAGGCAGAAGGAGCCCCAGAGCTCAATGGGGGACCACAGCATGCACTTCCTTCCAGCAGCTACACA
GACCTCTCCCGGAGCTCCTCGCCACCCTCACTGCTGGACCAACTGCAGATGGGCTGTGACGGGGCCTCAT
GCGGCAGCCTCAACATGGAGTGCCGGGTGTGCGGGGACAAGGCATCGGGCTTCCACTACGGTGTTCATGC
ATGTGAGGGGTGCAAGGGCTTCTTCCGTCGTACGATCCGCATGAAGCTGGAGTACGAGAAGTGTGAGCGC
AGCTGCAAGATTCAGAAGAAGAACCGCAACAAGTGCCAGTACTGCCGCTTCCAGAAGTGCCTGGCACTGG
GCATGTCACACAACGCTATCCGTTTTGGTCGGATGCCGGAGGCTGAGAAGAGGAAGCTGGTGGCAGGGCT
GACTGCAAACGAGGGGAGCCAGTACAACCCACAGGTGGCCGACCTGAAGGCCTTCTCCAAGCACATCTAC
AATGCCTACCTGAAAAACTTCAACATGACCAAAAAGAAGGCCCGCAGCATCCTCACCGGCAAAGCCAGCC
ACACGGCGCCCTTTGTGATCCACGACATCGAGACATTGTGGCAGGCAGAGAAGGGGCTGGTGTGGAAGCA
GTTGGTGAATGGCCTGCCTCCCTACAAGGAGATCAGCGTGCACGTCTTCTACCGCTGCCAGTGCACCACA
GTGGAGACCGTGCGGGAGCTCACTGAGTTCGCCAAGAGCATCCCCAGCTTCAGCAGCCTCTTCCTCAACG
ACCAGGTTACCCTTCTCAAGTATGGCGTGCACGAGGCCATCTTCGCCATGCTGGCCTCTATCGTCAACAA
GGACGGGCTGCTGGTAGCCAACGGCAGTGGCTTTGTCACCCGTGAGTTCCTGCGCAGCCTCCGCAAACCC
TTCAGTGATATCATTGAGCCTAAGTTTGAATTTGCTGTCAAGTTCAACGCCCTGGAACTTGATGACAGTG
ACCTGGCCCTATTCATTGCGGCCATCATTCTGTGTGGAGACCGGCCAGGCCTCATGAACGTTCCACGGGT
GGAGGCTATCCAGGACACCATCCTGCGTGCCCTCGAATTCCACCTGCAGGCCAACCACCCTGATGCCCAG
TACCTCTTCCCCAAGCTGCTGCAGAAGATGGCTGACCTGCGGCAACTGGTCACCGAGCACGCCCAGATGA
TGCAGCGGATCAAGAAGGCCGAAACCGAGACCTCGCTGCACCCTCTGCTCCAGGAGATCTACAAGGACAT
GTACTAACGGCGGCACCCAGGCCTCCCTGCAGACTCCAATGGGGCCAGCACTGGAGGGGCCCACCCACAT
GACTTTTCCATTGACCAGCTCTCAAGGGCGAATTCTGCAGATATCCATCACACTGGCGGCCGCTCGAGGT
TAACGAATTCTACCGGGTAGGGGAGGCGCTTTTCCCAAGGCAGTCTGGAGCATGCGCTTTAGCAGCCCCG
CTGGGCACTTGGCGCTACACAAGTGGCCTCTGGCCTCGCACACATTCCACATCCACCGGTAGGCGCCAAC
CGGCTCCGTTCTTTGGTGGCCCCTTCGCGCCACCTTCTACTCCTCCCCTAGTCAGGAAGTTCCCCCCCGC
CCCGCAGCTCGCGTCGTGCAGGACGTGACAAATGGAAGTAGCACGTCTCACTAGTCTCGTGCAGATGGAC
AGCACCGCTGAGCAATGGAAGCGGGTAGGCCTTTGGGGCAGCGGCCAATAGCAGCTTTGCTCCTTCGCTT
TCTGGGCTCAGAGGCTGGGAAGGGGTGGGTCCGGGGGCGGGCTCAGGGGCGGGCTCAGGGGCGGGGCGGG
CGCCCGAAGGTCCTCCGGAGGCCCGGCATTCTGCACGCTTCAAAAGCGCACGTCTGCCGCGCTGTTCTCC
TCTTCCTCATCTCCGGGCCTTTCGACCTGCAGCCCAAGCTTACCATGGCCAAGCCTTTGTCTCAAGAAGA
ATCCACCCTCATTGAAAGAGCAACGGCTACAATCAACAGCATCCCCATCTCTGAAGACTACAGCGTCGCC
AGCGCAGCTCTCTCTAGCGACGGCCGCATCTTCACTGGTGTCAATGTATATCATTTTACTGGGGGACCTT
GTGCAGAACTCGTGGTGCTGGGCACTGCTGCTGCTGCGGCAGCTGGCAACCTGACTTGTATCGTCGCGAT
CGGAAATGAGAACAGGGGCATCTTGAGCCCCTGCGGACGGTGCCGACAGGTGCTTCTCGATCTGCATCCT
GGGATCAAAGCCATAGTGAAGGACAGTGATGGACAGCCGACGGCAGTTGGGATTCGTGAATTGCTGCCCT
CTGGTTATGTGTGGGAGGGCTAATCGATAAAATAAAAGATTTTATTTAGTCTCCAGAAAAAGGGGGGAAT
GAAAGACCCCACCTGTAGGTTTGGCAAGCTAGAGAACCATCAGATGTTTCCAGGGTGCCCCAAGGACCTG
AAATGACCCTGTGCCTTATTTGAACTAACCAATCAGTTCGCTTCTCGCTTCTGTTCGCGCGCTTCTGCTC
CCCGAGCTCAATAAAAGAGCCCACAACCCCTCACTCGGCGCGCCAGTCCTCCGATAGACTGCGTCGCCCG
GGTACCCGTGTATCCAATAAACCCTCTTGCAGTTGCATCCGACTTGTGGTCTCGCTGTTCCTTGGGAGGG
TCTCCTCTGAGTGATTGACTACCCGTCAGCGGGGGTCTTTCATGGGTAACAGTTTCTTGAAGTTGGAGAA
CAACATTCTGAGGGTAGGAGTCGAATATTAAGTAATCCTGACTCAATTAGCCACTGTTTTGAATCCACAT
ACTCCAATACTCCTGAAATAGTTCATTATGGACAGCGCAGAAAGAGCTGGGGAGAATTGTGAAATTGTTA
TCCGCTCACAATTCCACACAACATACGAGCCGGAAGCATAAAGTGTAAAGCCTGGGGTGCCTAATGAGTG
AGCTAACTCACATTAATTGCGTTGCGCTCACTGCCCGCTTTCCAGTCGGGAAACCTGTCGTGCCAGCTGC
ATTAATGAATCGGCCAACGCGCGGGGAGAGGCGGTTTGCGTATTGGGCGCTCTTCCGCTTCCTCGCTCAC
TGACTCGCTGCGCTCGGTCGTTCGGCTGCGGCGAGCGGTATCAGCTCACTCAAAGGCGGTAATACGGTTA
TCCACAGAATCAGGGGATAACGCAGGAAAGAACATGTGAGCAAAAGGCCAGCAAAAGGCCAGGAACCGTA
AAAAGGCCGCGTTGCTGGCGTTTTTCCATAGGCTCCGCCCCCCTGACGAGCATCACAAAAATCGACGCTC
AAGTCAGAGGTGGCGAAACCCGACAGGACTATAAAGATACCAGGCGTTTCCCCCTGGAAGCTCCCTCGTG
CGCTCTCCTGTTCCGACCCTGCCGCTTACCGGATACCTGTCCGCCTTTCTCCCTTCGGGAAGCGTGGCGC
TTTCTCATAGCTCACGCTGTAGGTATCTCAGTTCGGTGTAGGTCGTTCGCTCCAAGCTGGGCTGTGTGCA
CGAACCCCCCGTTCAGCCCGACCGCTGCGCCTTATCCGGTAACTATCGTCTTGAGTCCAACCCGGTAAGA
CACGACTTATCGCCACTGGCAGCAGCCACTGGTAACAGGATTAGCAGAGCGAGGTATGTAGGCGGTGCTA
CAGAGTTCTTGAAGTGGTGGCCTAACTACGGCTACACTAGAAGAACAGTATTTGGTATCTGCGCTCTGCT
GAAGCCAGTTACCTTCGGAAAAAGAGTTGGTAGCTCTTGATCCGGCAAACAAACCACCGCTGGTAGCGGT
GGTTTTTTTGTTTGCAAGCAGCAGATTACGCGCAGAAAAAAAGGATCTCAAGAAGATCCTTTGATCTTTT
CTACGGGGTCTGACGCTCAGTGGAACGAAAACTCACGTTAAGGGATTTTGGTCATGAGATTATCAAAAAG
GATCTTCACCTAGATCCTTTTAAATTAAAAATGAAGTTTTAAATCAATCTAAAGTATATATGAGTAAACT
TGGTCTGACAGTTACCAATGCTTAATCAGTGAGGCACCTATCTCAGCGATCTGTCTATTTCGTTCATCCA
TAGTTGCCTGACTCCCCGTCGTGTAGATAACTACGATACGGGAGGGCTTACCATCTGGCCCCAGTGCTGC
AATGATACCGCGAGACCCACGCTCACCGGCTCCAGATTTATCAGCAATAAACCAGCCAGCCGGAAGGGCC
GAGCGCAGAAGTGGTCCTGCAACTTTATCCGCCTCCATCCAGTCTATTAATTGTTGCCGGGAAGCTAGAG
TAAGTAGTTCGCCAGTTAATAGTTTGCGCAACGTTGTTGCCATTGCTACAGGCATCGTGGTGTCACGCTC
GTCGTTTGGTATGGCTTCATTCAGCTCCGGTTCCCAACGATCAAGGCGAGTTACATGATCCCCCATGTTG
TGCAAAAAAGCGGTTAGCTCCTTCGGTCCTCCGATCGTTGTCAGAAGTAAGTTGGCCGCAGTGTTATCAC
TCATGGTTATGGCAGCACTGCATAATTCTCTTACTGTCATGCCATCCGTAAGATGCTTTTCTGTGACTGG
TGAGTACTCAACCAAGTCATTCTGAGAATAGTGTATGCGGCGACCGAGTTGCTCTTGCCCGGCGTCAATA
CGGGATAATACCGCGCCACATAGCAGAACTTTAAAAGTGCTCATCATTGGAAAACGTTCTTCGGGGCGAA
AACTCTCAAGGATCTTACCGCTGTTGAGATCCAGTTCGATGTAACCCACTCGTGCACCCAACTGATCTTC
AGCATCTTTTACTTTCACCAGCGTTTCTGGGTGAGCAAAAACAGGAAGGCAAAATGCCGCAAAAAAGGGA
ATAAGGGCGACACGGAAATGTTGAATACTCATACTCTTCCTTTTTCAATATTATTGAAGCATTTATCAGG
GTTATTGTCTCATGAGCGGATACATATTTGAATGTATTTAGAAAAATAAACAAATAGGGGTTCCGCGCAC
ATTTCCCCGAAAAGTGCCACCTGACGTCTAAGAAACCATTATTATCATGACATTAACCTATAAAAATAGG
CGTATCACGAGGCCCTTTCGTCTCGCGCGTTTCGGTGATGACGGTGAAAACCTCTGACACATGCAGCTCC
CGGAGACGGTCACAGCTTGTCTGTAAGCGGATGCCGGGAGCAGACAAGCCCGTCAGGGCGCGTCAGCGGG
TGTTGGCGGGTGTCGGGGCTGGCTTAACTATGCGGCATCAGAGCAGATTGTACTGAGAGTGCACCATATG
CGGTGTGAAATACCGCACAGATGCGTAAGGAGAAAATACCGCATCAGGCGCCATTCGCCATTCAGGCTGC
GCAACTGTTGGGAAGGGCGATCGGTGCGGGCCTCTTCGCTATTACGCCAGCTGGCGAAAGGGGGATGTGC
TGCAAGGCGATTAAGTTGGGTAACGCCAGGGTTTTCCCAGTCACGACGTTGTAAAACGACGGCGCAAGGA
ATGGTGCATGCAAGGAGATGGCGCCCAACAGTCCCCCGGCCACGGGGCCTGCCACCATACCCACGCCGAA
ACAAGCGCTCATGAGCCCGAAGTGGCGAGCCCGATCTTCCCCATCGGTGATGTCGGCGATATAGGCGCCA
GCAACCGCACCTGTGGCGCCGGTGATGCCGGCCACGATGCGTCCGGCGTAGAGGCGATTAGTCCAATTTG
TTAAAGACAGGATATCAGTGGTCCAGGCTCTAGTTTTGACTCAACAATATCACCAGCTGAAGCCTATAGA
GTACGAGCCATAGATAAAATAAAAGATTTTATTTAGTCTCCAGAAAAAGGGGGG
Features (pLannotate 1.2.2; 20 found; start..end, strand, type, name):
      1..517     +  LTR            5' LTR: 5' long terminal repeat from murine embryonic stem cell virus
    581..922     +  misc_feature   MESV Ψ: packaging signal of murine embryonic stem cell virus
    989..1405    +  CDS            gag (truncated): truncated Moloney murine leukemia virus (MMLV) gag gene lacking the start codon
   1482..2804    +  CDS            PPARD: PPARD_HUMAN - Also known as NR1C2, PPARB. Experimental evidence at protein level: Swiss-Prot protein existence level 1. Ligand-activated transcription factor. Receptor that binds peroxisome proliferators such as hypolipidemic drugs and fatty acids. Has a preference for poly-unsaturated fatty acids, such as gamma- linoleic acid and eicosapentanoic acid. Once activated by a ligand, the receptor binds to promoter elements of target genes. Regulates the peroxisomal beta-oxidation pathway of fatty acids. Functions as transcription activator for the acyl-CoA oxidase gene. Decreases expression of NPC
   2955..3454    +  promoter       PGK promoter: mouse phosphoglycerate kinase 1 promoter
   3475..3873    +  CDS            BSD: blasticidin S deaminase; Aspergillus terreus BSD; confers resistance to blasticidin
   3918..3952    +  LTR            3' LTR (ΔU3) (fragment): self-inactivating 3' long terminal repeat (LTR) from Moloney murine leukemia virus
   3949..4243    +  LTR            3' LTR (ΔU3) (fragment): self-inactivating 3' long terminal repeat (LTR) from Moloney murine leukemia virus
   4405..4421    -  protein_bind   lac operator: The lac repressor binds to the lac operator to inhibit transcription in E. coli. This inhibition can be relieved by adding lactose or isopropyl-β-D-thiogalactopyranoside (IPTG). lac repressor encoded by lacI
   4429..4459    -  promoter       lac promoter: promoter for the E. coli lac operon
   4474..4495    -  protein_bind   CAP binding site: CAP binding activates transcription in the presence of cAMP. E. coli catabolite activator protein
   4508..4600    -  CDS            lacI (fragment): lac repressor; lacI; The lac repressor binds to the lac operator to inhibit transcription in E. coli. This inhibition can be relieved by adding lactose or isopropyl-β-D-thiogalactopyranoside (IPTG).
   4783..5371    -  rep_origin     ori: high-copy-number ColE1/pMB1/pBR322/pUC origin of replication
   5542..6402    -  CDS            AmpR: β-lactamase; bla; confers resistance to ampicillin, carbenicillin, and related antibiotics
   6403..6507    -  promoter       AmpR promoter: bla
   6602..6637    +  CDS            rop (fragment): Rop protein, which maintains plasmids at low copy number; rop
   6739..6838    +  misc_feature   bom (fragment): basis of mobility region from pBR322
   6844..6993    -  CDS            lacZα (fragment): LacZα fragment of β-galactosidase; lacZ fragment
   6993..7194    -  CDS            TcR (fragment): tetracycline efflux protein; tet; confers resistance to tetracycline
   7195..7293    +  CDS            env (fragment): murine leukemia virus gPr80 envelope polyprotein precursor; env; proteolytically cleaved into gp70SU and p15TM subunits
