[The description below was written by a language model from this plasmid's Addgene catalogue record and pLannotate feature annotations shown in this document.]
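Description:
pMSCVbsd-PPARD-T423A is a gammaretroviral expression vector built on the pMSCVbsd backbone, a blasticidin-selectable version of the murine stem cell virus (MSCV) system. It is intended for stable delivery of a mutant human PPARD cDNA into mammalian cells by retroviral transduction. In bacteria the 7.3 kb plasmid is maintained through a high-copy ColE1/pUC-type origin and selected with ampicillin via the β-lactamase gene. Short fragments annotated as lacI, lacZα, rop, bom, TcR and env, together with lac promoter and operator elements, appear to be non-functional remnants of earlier cloning vectors.

The viral portion begins with the 5' LTR from murine embryonic stem cell virus, followed by the Ψ packaging signal and a truncated gag segment lacking its start codon, which extends the packaging region and aids encapsidation of the genomic RNA. The PPARD coding sequence lies directly downstream. No separate promoter is annotated for it, so it is presumably transcribed from the 5' LTR, as is standard for MSCV vectors. PPARD (PPARβ/δ, NR1C2) is a ligand-activated nuclear receptor transcription factor, and this version carries the T423A substitution introduced by PCR mutagenesis. The record does not state the functional consequence of the mutation. Downstream, a mouse PGK promoter drives blasticidin S deaminase, allowing selection of transduced cells. The 3' LTR is annotated only as two fragments matching a ΔU3 self-inactivating MMLV LTR. This labelling may reflect partial database matching rather than a true self-inactivating design.

Because gag, pol and env functions are absent, virus production requires a packaging cell line or helper plasmids. The associated publication concerns PPARβ/δ recruitment of NCOR and regulation of ANGPTL4 transcription.
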