Addgene plasmid #130779: pMSCVbsd-PPARD-T423A
Purpose: Vector encoding PPARD cDNA for retroviral transduction
Depositing lab: Till Adhikary. Depositing organization: Philipps-Universitaet Marburg. Publication: PPARbeta/delta recruits NCOR and regulates transcription reinitiation of ANGPTL4. Legrand N, Bretscher CL, Zielke S, Wilke B, Daude M, Fritz B, Diederich WE, Adhikary T. Nucleic Acids Res. 2019 Oct 10;47(18):9573-9591. doi: 10.1093/nar/gkz685. PubMed 31428774.
Backbone
  Vector backbone: pMSCVbsd
  Vector type: Retroviral
  Selectable markers: Blasticidin
Growth in bacteria
  Bacterial resistance: Ampicillin, 100 μg/mL
  Growth temperature: 37°C
  Growth strain: NEB Stable
  Copy number: High Copy
Gene/Insert
  Gene/Insert name: PPARD T423A
  Species: H. sapiens (human)
  Mutation: T423A
  Entrez Gene: PPARD (a.k.a. FAAR, NR1C2, NUC1, NUCI, NUCII, PPARB)
  Cloning method: Restriction Enzyme; 5′ cloning site BglII (destroyed during cloning); 3′ cloning site XhoI (not destroyed)
  Sequencing primers: 5′ pMSCVseqfw (CCCTTGAACCTCCTCGTTCGACC); 3′ pMSCVseqrv (GAGACGTGCTACTTCCATTTGTC)
Terms and licenses: Academic/Nonprofit Terms; Industry Terms: Not Available to Industry
Depositor comments: Generated by PCR mutagenesis. Please visit https://www.biorxiv.org/content/10.1101/525576v2 for BioRxiv preprint.
How to cite: pMSCVbsd-PPARD-T423A was a gift from Till Adhikary (Addgene plasmid # 130779 ; http://n2t.net/addgene:130779 ; RRID:Addgene_130779)
