>Addgene plasmid #130779 | pMSCVbsd-PPARD-T423A | depositor partial sequence | sequence record 250290 | PPARD T423A
ATGGAGCAGCCACAGGAGGAAGCCCCTGAGGTCCGGGAAGAGGAGGAGAAAGAGGAAGTGGCAGAGGCAG
AAGGAGCCCCAGAGCTCAATGGGGGACCACAGCATGCACTTCCTTCCAGCAGCTACACAGACCTCTCCCG
GAGCTCCTCGCCACCCTCACTGCTGGACCAACTGCAGATGGGCTGTGACGGGGCCTCATGCGGCAGCCTC
AACATGGAGTGCCGGGTGTGCGGGGACAAGGCATCGGGCTTCCACTACGGTGTTCATGCATGTGAGGGGT
GCAAGGGCTTCTTCCGTCGTACGATCCGCATGAAGCTGGAGTACGAGAAGTGTGAGCGCAGCTGCAAGAT
TCAGAAGAAGAACCGCAACAAGTGCCAGTACTGCCGCTTCCAGAAGTGCCTGGCACTGGGCATGTCACAC
AACGCTATCCGTTTTGGTCGGATGCCGGAGGCTGAGAAGAGGAAGCTGGTGGCAGGGCTGACTGCAAACG
AGGGGAGCCAGTACAACCCACAGGTGGCCGACCTGAAGGCCTTCTCCAAGCACATCTACAATGCCTACCT
GAAAAACTTCAACATGACCAAAAAGAAGGCCCGCAGCATCCTCACCGGCAAAGCCAGCCACACGGCGCCC
TTTGTGATCCACGACATCGAGACATTGTGGCAGGCAGAGAAGGGGCTGGTGTGGAAGCAGTTGGTGAATG
GCCTGCCTCCCTACAAGGAGATCAGCGTGCACGTCTTCTACCGCTGCCAGTGCACCACAGTGGAGACCGT
GCGGGAGCTCACTGAGTTCGCCAAGAGCATCCCCAGCTTCAGCAGCCTCTTCCTCAACGACCAGGTTACC
CTTCTCAAGTATGGCGTGCACGAGGCCATCTTCGCCATGCTGGCCTCTATCGTCAACAAGGACGGGCTGC
TGGTAGCCAACGGCAGTGGCTTTGTCACCCGTGAGTTCCTGCGCAGCCTCCGCAAACCCTTCAGTGATAT
CATTGAGCCTAAGTTTGAATTTGCTGTCAAGTTCAACGCCCTGGAACTTGATGACAGTGACCTGGCCCTA
TTCATTGCGGCCATCATTCTGTGTGGAGACCGGCCAGGCCTCATGAACGTTCCACGGGTGGAGGCTATCC
AGGACACCATCCTGCGTGCCCTCGAATTCCACCTGCAGGCCAACCACCCTGATGCCCAGTACCTCTTCCC
CAAGCTGCTGCAGAAGATGGCTGACCTGCGGCAACTGGTCACCGAGCACGCCCAGATGATGCAGCGGATC
AAGAAGGCCGAAACCGAGACCTCGCTGCACCCTCTGCTCCAGGAGATCTACAAGGACATGTACTAA
